>Addgene plasmid #78065 | FASTKD3 gRNA (BRDN0001147359) | addgene full sequence | sequence record 188920 | Addgene Assembled Sequence
CCCGGGTGCAAAGATGGATAAAGTTTTAAACAGAGAGGAATCTTTGCAGCTAATGGACCTTCTAGGTCTT
GAAAGGAGTGGGAATTGGCTCCGGTGCCCGTCAGTGGGCAGAGCGCACATCGCCCACAGTCCCCGAGAAG
TTGGGGGGAGGGGTCGGCAATTGATCCGGTGCCTAGAGAAGGTGGCGCGGGGTAAACTGGGAAAGTGATG
TCGTGTACTGGCTCCGCCTTTTTCCCGAGGGTGGGGGAGAACCGTATATAAGTGCAGTAGTCGCCGTGAA
CGTTCTTTTTCGCAACGGGTTTGCCGCCAGAACACAGGTAAGTGCCGTGTGTGGTTCCCGCGGGCCTGGC
CTCTTTACGGGTTATGGCCCTTGCGTGCCTTGAATTACTTCCACCTGGCTGCAGTACGTGATTCTTGATC
CCGAGCTTCGGGTTGGAAGTGGGTGGGAGAGTTCGAGGCCTTGCGCTTAAGGAGCCCCTTCGCCTCGTGC
TTGAGTTGAGGCCTGGCCTGGGCGCTGGGGCCGCCGCGTGCGAATCTGGTGGCACCTTCGCGCCTGTCTC
GCTGCTTTCGATAAGTCTCTAGCCATTTAAAATTTTTGATGACCTGCTGCGACGCTTTTTTTCTGGCAAG
ATAGTCTTGTAAATGCGGGCCAAGATCTGCACACTGGTATTTCGGTTTTTGGGGCCGCGGGCGGCGACGG
GGCCCGTGCGTCCCAGCGCACATGTTCGGCGAGGCGGGGCCTGCGAGCGCGGCCACCGAGAATCGGACGG
GGGTAGTCTCAAGCTGGCCGGCCTGCTCTGGTGCCTGGCCTCGCGCCGCCGTGTATCGCCCCGCCCTGGG
CGGCAAGGCTGGCCCGGTCGGCACCAGTTGCGTGAGCGGAAAGATGGCCGCTTCCCGGCCCTGCTGCAGG
GAGCTCAAAATGGAGGACGCGGCGCTCGGGAGAGCGGGCGGGTGAGTCACCCACACAAAGGAAAAGGGCC
TTTCCGTCCTCAGCCGTCGCTTCATGTGACTCCACGGAGTACCGGGCGCCGTCCAGGCACCTCGATTAGT
TCTCGAGCTTTTGGAGTACGTCGTCTTTAGGTTGGGGGGAGGGGTTTTATGCGATGGAGTTTCCCCACAC
TGAGTGGGTGGAGACTGAAGTTAGGCCAGCTTGGCACTTGATGTAATTCTCCTTGGAATTTGCCCTTTTT
GAGTTTGGATCTTGGTTCATTCTCAAGCCTCAGACAGTGGTTCAAAGTTTTTTTCTTCCATTTCAGGTGT
CGTGACGTACGGCCACCATGACCGAGTACAAGCCCACGGTGCGCCTCGCCACCCGCGACGACGTCCCCAG
GGCCGTACGCACCCTCGCCGCCGCGTTCGCCGACTACCCCGCCACGCGCCACACCGTCGATCCGGACCGC
CACATCGAGCGGGTCACCGAGCTGCAAGAACTCTTCCTCACGCGCGTCGGGCTCGACATCGGCAAGGTGT
GGGTCGCGGACGACGGCGCCGCCGTGGCGGTCTGGACCACGCCGGAGAGCGTCGAAGCGGGGGCGGTGTT
CGCCGAGATCGGCCCGCGCATGGCCGAGTTGAGCGGTTCCCGGCTGGCCGCGCAGCAACAGATGGAAGGC
CTCCTGGCGCCGCACCGGCCCAAGGAGCCCGCGTGGTTCCTGGCCACCGTCGGAGTCTCGCCCGACCACC
AGGGCAAGGGTCTGGGCAGCGCCGTCGTGCTCCCCGGAGTGGAGGCGGCCGAGCGCGCCGGGGTGCCCGC
CTTCCTGGAGACCTCCGCGCCCCGCAACCTCCCCTTCTACGAGCGGCTCGGCTTCACCGTCACCGCCGAC
GTCGAGGTGCCCGAAGGACCGCGCACCTGGTGCATGACCCGCAAGCCCGGTGCCTGAACGCGTTAAGTCG
ACAATCAACCTCTGGATTACAAAATTTGTGAAAGATTGACTGGTATTCTTAACTATGTTGCTCCTTTTAC
GCTATGTGGATACGCTGCTTTAATGCCTTTGTATCATGCTATTGCTTCCCGTATGGCTTTCATTTTCTCC
TCCTTGTATAAATCCTGGTTGCTGTCTCTTTATGAGGAGTTGTGGCCCGTTGTCAGGCAACGTGGCGTGG
TGTGCACTGTGTTTGCTGACGCAACCCCCACTGGTTGGGGCATTGCCACCACCTGTCAGCTCCTTTCCGG
GACTTTCGCTTTCCCCCTCCCTATTGCCACGGCGGAACTCATCGCCGCCTGCCTTGCCCGCTGCTGGACA
GGGGCTCGGCTGTTGGGCACTGACAATTCCGTGGTGTTGTCGGGGAAATCATCGTCCTTTCCTTGGCTGC
TCGCCTGTGTTGCCACCTGGATTCTGCGCGGGACGTCCTTCTGCTACGTCCCTTCGGCCCTCAATCCAGC
GGACCTTCCTTCCCGCGGCCTGCTGCCGGCTCTGCGGCCTCTTCCGCGTCTTCGCCTTCGCCCTCAGACG
AGTCGGATCTCCCTTTGGGCCGCCTCCCCGCGTCGACTTTAAGACCAATGACTTACAAGGCAGCTGTAGA
TCTTAGCCACTTTTTAAAAGAAAAGGGGGGACTGGAAGGGCTAATTCACTCCCAACGAAGACAAGATCTG
CTTTTTGCTTGTACTGGGTCTCTCTGGTTAGACCAGATCTGAGCCTGGGAGCTCTCTGGCTAACTAGGGA
ACCCACTGCTTAAGCCTCAATAAAGCTTGCCTTGAGTGCTTCAAGTAGTGTGTGCCCGTCTGTTGTGTGA
CTCTGGTAACTAGAGATCCCTCAGACCCTTTTAGTCAGTGTGGAAAATCTCTAGCAGTACGTATAGTAGT
TCATGTCATCTTATTATTCAGTATTTATAACTTGCAAAGAAATGAATATCAGAGAGTGAGAGGAACTTGT
TTATTGCAGCTTATAATGGTTACAAATAAAGCAATAGCATCACAAATTTCACAAATAAAGCATTTTTTTC
ACTGCATTCTAGTTGTGGTTTGTCCAAACTCATCAATGTATCTTATCATGTCTGGCTCTAGCTATCCCGC
CCCTAACTCCGCCCATCCCGCCCCTAACTCCGCCCAGTTCCGCCCATTCTCCGCCCCATGGCTGACTAAT
TTTTTTTATTTATGCAGAGGCCGAGGCCGCCTCGGCCTCTGAGCTATTCCAGAAGTAGTGAGGAGGCTTT
TTTGGAGGCCTAGGGACGTACCCAATTCGCCCTATAGTGAGTCGTATTACGCGCGCTCACTGGCCGTCGT
TTTACAACGTCGTGACTGGGAAAACCCTGGCGTTACCCAACTTAATCGCCTTGCAGCACATCCCCCTTTC
GCCAGCTGGCGTAATAGCGAAGAGGCCCGCACCGATCGCCCTTCCCAACAGTTGCGCAGCCTGAATGGCG
AATGGG
[124 nt withheld, positions 3367-3490]
C
[91 nt withheld, positions 3492-3582]
A
[49 nt withheld, positions 3584-3632]
CCTTTGACGTTGGAGTCCACGTTCTTT
[37 nt withheld, positions 3660-3696]
ACCCTATCTCGGTCTATTCTTTTGATTTATAAGGGATTTTGCCGATTTCGGCCTATTGGTTAAAAAATGA
GCTGATTTAACAAAAATTTAACGCGAATTTTAACAAAATATTAACGCTTACAATTTAGGTGGCACTTTTC
GGGGAAATGTGCGCGGAACCCCTATTTGTTTATTTTTCTAAATACATTCAAATATGTATCCGCTCATGAG
ACAATAACCCTGATAAATGCTTCAATAATATTGAAAAAGGAAGAGTATGAGTATTCAACATTTCCGTGTC
GCCCTTATTCCCTTTTTTGCGGCATTTTGCCTTCCTGTTTTTGCTCACCCAGAAACGCTGGTGAAAGTAA
AAGATGCTGAAGATCAGTTGGGTGCACGAGTGGGTTACATCGAACTGGATCTCAACAGCGGTAAGATCCT
TGAGAGTTTTCGCCCCGAAGAACGTTTTCCAATGATGAGCACTTTTAAAGTTCTGCTATGTGGCGCGGTA
TTATCCCGTATTGACGCCGGGCAAGAGCAACTCGGTCGCCGCATACACTATTCTCAGAATGACTTGGTTG
AGTACTCACCAGTCACAGAAAAGCATCTTACGGATGGCATGACAGTAAGAGAATTATGCAGTGCTGCCAT
AACCATGAGTGATAACACTGCGGCCAACTTACTTCTGACAACGATCGGAGGACCGAAGGAGCTAACCGCT
TTTTTGCACAACATGGGGGATCATGTAACTCGCCTTGATCGTTGGGAACCGGAGCTGAATGAAGCCATAC
CAAACGACGAGCGTGACACCACGATGCCTGTAGCAATGGCAACAACGTTGCGCAAACTATTAACTGGCGA
ACTACTTACTCTAGCTTCCCGGCAACAATTAATAGACTGGATGGAGGCGGATAAAGTTGCAGGACCACTT
CTGCGCTCGGCCCTTCCGGCTGGCTGGTTTATTGCTGATAAATCTGGAGCCGGTGAGCGTGGGTCTCGCG
GTATCATTGCAGCACTGGGGCCAGATGGTAAGCCCTCCCGTATCGTAGTTATCTACACGACGGGGAGTCA
GGCAACTATGGATGAACGAAATAGACAGATCGCTGAGATAGGTGCCTCACTGATTAAGCATTGGTAACTG
TCAGACCAAGTTTACTCATATATACTTTAGATTGATTTAAAACTTCATTTTTAATTTAAAAGGATCTAGG
TGAAGATCCTTTTTGATAATCTCATGACCAAAATCCCTTAACGTGAGTTTTCGTTCCACTGAGCGTCAGA
CCCCGTAGAAAAGATCAAAGGATCTTCTTGAGATCCTTTTTTTCTGCGCGTAATCTGCTGCTTGCAAACA
AAAAAACCACCGCTACCAGCGGTGGTTTGTTTGCCGGATCAAGAGCTACCAACTCTTTTTCCGAAGGTAA
CTGGCTTCAGCAGAGCGCAGATACCAAATACTGTTCTTCTAGTGTAGCCGTAGTTAGGCCACCACTTCAA
GAACTCTGTAGCACCGCCTACATACCTCGCTCTGCTAATCCTGTTACCAGTGGCTGCTGCCAGTGGCGAT
AAGTCGTGTCTTACCGGGTTGGACTCAAGACGATAGTTACCGGATAAGGCGCAGCGGTCGGGCTGAACGG
GGGGTTCGTGCACACAGCCCAGCTTGGAGCGAACGACCTACACCGAACTGAGATACCTACAGCGTGAGCT
ATGAGAAAGCGCCACGCTTCCCGAAGGGAGAAAGGCGGACAGGTATCCGGTAAGCGGCAGGGTCGGAACA
GGAGAGCGCACGAGGGAGCTTCCAGGGGGAAACGCCTGGTATCTTTATAGTCCTGTCGGGTTTCGCCACC
TCTGACTTGAGCGTCGATTTTTGTGATGCTCGTCAGGGGGGCGGAGCCTATGGAAAAACGCCAGCAACGC
GGCCTTTTTACGGTTCCTGGCCTTTTGCTGGCCTTTTGCTCACATGTTCTTTCCTGCGTTATCCCCTGAT
TCTGTGGATAACCGTATTACCGCCTTTGAGTGAGCTGATACCGCTCGCCGCAGCCGAACGACCGAGCGCA
GCGAGTCAGTGAGCGAGGAAGCGGAAGAGCGCCCAATACGCAAACCGCCTCTCCCCGCGCGTTGGCCGAT
TCATTAATGCAGCTGGCACGACAGGTTTCCCGACTGGAAAGCGGGCAGTGAGCGCAACGCAATTAATGTG
AGTTAGCTCACTCATTAGGCACCCCAGGCTTTACACTTTATGCTTCCGGCTCGTATGTTGTGTGGAATTG
TGAGCGGATAACAATTTCACACAGGAAACAGCTATGACCATGATTACGCCAAGCGCGCAATTAACCCTCA
CTAAAGGGAACAAAAGCTGGAGCTGCAAGCTTAATGTAGTCTTATGCAATACTCTTGTAGTCTTGCAACA
TGGTAACGATGAGTTAGCAACATGCCTTACAAGGAGAGAAAAAGCACCGTGCATGCCGATTGGTGGAAGT
AAGGTGGTACGATCGTGCCTTATTAGGAAGGCAACAGACGGGTCTGACATGGATTGGACGAACCACTGAA
TTGCCGCATTGCAGAGATATTGTATTTAAGTGCCTAGCTCGATACATAAACGGGTCTCTCTGGTTAGACC
AGATCTGAGCCTGGGAGCTCTCTGGCTAACTAGGGAACCCACTGCTTAAGCCTCAATAAAGCTTGCCTTG
AGTGCTTCAAGTAGTGTGTGCCCGTCTGTTGTGTGACTCTGGTAACTAGAGATCCCTCAGACCCTTTTAG
TCAGTGTGGAAAATCTCTAGCAGTGGCGCCCGAACAGGGACTTGAAAGCGAAAGGGAAACCAGAGGAGCT
CTCTCGACGCAGGACTCGGCTTGCTGAAGCGCGCACGGCAAGAGGCGAGGGGCGGCGACTGGTGAGTACG
CCAAAAATTTTGACTAGCGGAGGCTAGAAGGAGAGAGATGGGTGCGAGAGCGTCAGTATTAAGCGGGGGA
GAATTAGATCGCGATGGGAAAAAATTCGGTTAAGGCCAGGGGGAAAGAAAAAATATAAATTAAAACATAT
AGTATGGGCAAGCAGGGAGCTAGAACGATTCGCAGTTAATCCTGGCCTGTTAGAAACATCAGAAGGCTGT
AGACAAATACTGGGACAGCTACAACCATCCCTTCAGACAGGATCAGAAGAACTTAGATCATTATATAATA
CAGTAGCAACCCTCTATTGTGTGCATCAAAGGATAGAGATAAAAGACACCAAGGAAGCTTTAGACAAGAT
AGAGGAAGAGCAAAACAAAAGTAAGACCACCGCACAGCAAGCGGCCGCTGATCTTCAGACCTGGAGGAGG
AGATATGAGGGACAATTGGAGAAGTGAATTATATAAATATAAAGTAGTAAAAATTGAACCATTAGGAGTA
GCACCCACCAAGGCAAAGAGAAGAGTGGTGCAGAGAGAAAAAAGAGCAGTGGGAATAGGAGCTTTGTTCC
TTGGGTTCTTGGGAGCAGCAGGAAGCACTATGGGCGCAGCGTCAATGACGCTGACGGTACAGGCCAGACA
ATTATTGTCTGGTATAGTGCAGCAGCAGAACAATTTGCTGAGGGCTATTGAGGCGCAACAGCATCTGTTG
CAACTCACAGTCTGGGGCATCAAGCAGCTCCAGGCAAGAATCCTGGCTGTGGAAAGATACCTAAAGGATC
AACAGCTCCTGGGGATTTGGGGTTGCTCTGGAAAACTCATTTGCACCACTGCTGTGCCTTGGAATGCTAG
TTGGAGTAATAAATCTCTGGAACAGATTTGGAATCACACGACCTGGATGGAGTGGGACAGAGAAATTAAC
AATTACACAAGCTTAATACACTCCTTAATTGAAGAATCGCAAAACCAGCAAGAAAAGAATGAACAAGAAT
TATTGGAATTAGATAAATGGGCAAGTTTGTGGAATTGGTTTAACATAACAAATTGGCTGTGGTATATAAA
ATTATTCATAATGATAGTAGGAGGCTTGGTAGGTTTAAGAATAGTTTTTGCTGTACTTTCTATAGTGAAT
AGAGTTAGGCAGGGATATTCACCATTATCGTTTCAGACCCACCTCCCAACCCCGAGGGGACCCAGAGAGG
GCCTATTTCCCATGATTCCTTCATATTTGCATATACGATACAAGGCTGTTAGAGAGATAATTAGAATTAA
TTTGACTGTAAACACAAAGATATTAGTACAAAATACGTGACGTAGAAAGTAATAATTTCTTGGGTAGTTT
GCAGTTTTAAAATTATGTTTTAAAATGGACTATCATATGCTTACCGTAACTTGAAAGTATTTCGATTTCT
TGGCTTTATATATCTTGTGGAAAGGACGAAACACCGAAAAAAAGGATGGTGATCAAGTTTTAGAGCTAGA
AATAGCAAGTTAAAATAAGGCTAGTCCGTTATCAACTTGAAAAAGTGGCACCGAGTCGGTGCTTTTTTAA
GCTTGGCGTAACTAGATCTTGAGACAAATGGCAGTATTCATCCACAATTTTAAAAGAAAAGGGGGGATTG
GGGGGTACAGTGCAGGGGAAAGAATAGTAGACATAATAGCAACAGACATACAAACTAAAGAATTACAAAA
ACAAATTACAAAAATTCAAAATTTTCGGGTTTATTACAGGGACAGCAGAGATCCACTTTGGCGCCGGCTC
GAGGGGG
Features (pLannotate 1.2.2; 29 found; start..end, strand, type, name):
     14..80      +  CDS            small t antigen (fragment): SV40 (simian virus 40) small t antigen
    106..317     +  promoter       EF-1α core promoter: core promoter for human elongation factor EF-1α
    318..1256    +  intron         EF-1α intron A: intron upstream of the start codon of human EF-1α
   1278..1877    +  CDS            PuroR (fragment): puromycin N-acetyltransferase; pac from Streptomyces; confers resistance to puromycin
   1893..2481    +  misc_feature   WPRE: woodchuck hepatitis virus posttranscriptional regulatory element
   2532..2551    +  misc_feature   cPPT/CTS (fragment): central polypurine tract and central termination sequence of HIV-1
   2553..2786    +  LTR            3' LTR (ΔU3): self-inactivating 3' long terminal repeat (LTR) from HIV-1
   2864..2985    +  polyA_signal   SV40 poly(A) signal: SV40 polyadenylation signal
   3025..3160    +  rep_origin     SV40 ori: SV40 origin of replication
   3181..3199    -  promoter       T7 promoter: promoter for bacteriophage T7 RNA polymerase
   3207..3362    +  CDS            lacZα (fragment): LacZα fragment of β-galactosidase; lacZ fragment
   3367..3795    +  rep_origin     f1 ori (sequence partly withheld): f1 bacteriophage origin of replication; arrow indicates direction of (+) strand synthesis
   3848..3952    +  promoter       AmpR promoter: bla
   3953..4813    +  CDS            AmpR: β-lactamase; bla; confers resistance to ampicillin, carbenicillin, and related antibiotics
   4984..5572    +  rep_origin     ori: high-copy-number ColE1/pMB1/pBR322/pUC origin of replication
   5755..5847    +  CDS            lacI (fragment): lac repressor; lacI; The lac repressor binds to the lac operator to inhibit transcription in E. coli. This inhibition can be relieved by adding lactose or isopropyl-β-D-thiogalactopyranoside (IPTG).
   5860..5881    +  protein_bind   CAP binding site: CAP binding activates transcription in the presence of cAMP. E. coli catabolite activator protein
   5896..5926    +  promoter       lac promoter: promoter for the E. coli lac operon
   5934..5950    +  protein_bind   lac operator: The lac repressor binds to the lac operator to inhibit transcription in E. coli. This inhibition can be relieved by adding lactose or isopropyl-β-D-thiogalactopyranoside (IPTG). lac repressor encoded by lacI
   5995..6013    +  promoter       T3 promoter: promoter for bacteriophage T3 RNA polymerase
   6041..6267    +  promoter       RSV promoter: Rous sarcoma virus enhancer/promoter
   6268..6448    +  LTR            5' LTR (truncated): truncated 5' long terminal repeat (LTR) from HIV-1
   6495..6620    +  misc_feature   HIV-1 Ψ: packaging signal of human immunodeficiency virus type 1
   6604..6967    +  CDS            HIV-1 gag (fragment): gag protein from human immunodeficiency virus 1; gag
   7113..7346    +  misc_feature   RRE: The Rev response element (RRE) of HIV-1 allows for Rev-dependent mRNA export from the nucleus to the cytoplasm.
   7723..7749    +  CDS            Rev (fragment): human immunodeficiency virus 1 (HIV-1) Rev protein; rev; enhances nuclear export of unspliced and incompletely spliced viral mRNAs
   7753..7993    +  promoter       U6 promoter: RNA polymerase III promoter for human U6 snRNA
   8023..8098    +  misc_RNA       gRNA scaffold: guide RNA scaffold for the Streptococcus pyogenes CRISPR/Cas9 system
   8154..8271    +  misc_feature   cPPT/CTS: central polypurine tract and central termination sequence of HIV-1
