[The description below was written by a language model from this plasmid's Addgene catalogue record and pLannotate feature annotations shown in this document.]
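Description:
FASTKD3 gRNA (BRDN0001147359) is a third-generation lentiviral CRISPR guide plasmid built on the lentiGuide-Puro backbone and designed to target human FASTKD3 (reference transcript NM_024091.3). It is maintained in E. coli as a high-copy plasmid through a ColE1/pUC-type origin and selected with ampicillin via the β-lactamase gene. An f1 origin, an SV40 origin and poly(A) signal, and remnants of lac, T7 and T3 elements from the parental cloning vector are also annotated in the 8.3 kb assembled sequence.

The lentiviral transfer cassette begins with an RSV promoter fused to a truncated HIV-1 5' LTR, which drives genomic RNA production independently of Tat, followed by the Ψ packaging signal, a partial gag sequence and the Rev response element for Rev-dependent nuclear export. Downstream, the human U6 RNA polymerase III promoter drives the FASTKD3-specific spacer joined to the Streptococcus pyogenes Cas9 guide RNA scaffold. A cPPT/CTS element, which aids nuclear import of the viral genome, sits between the guide unit and a second unit in which the EF-1α core promoter and its intron A express puromycin N-acetyltransferase for selecting transduced mammalian cells. A WPRE enhances transcript expression, and a ΔU3 self-inactivating 3' LTR closes the provirus.

The plasmid does not encode Cas9, so it is meant to be used with a separate Cas9 vector such as lentiCas9-Blast or in cells that already express Cas9. It is an individual clone corresponding to a human kinome gRNA library, generated in work on optimized sgRNA design, and is suited to knockout of FASTKD3 in human cells.
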