Addgene plasmid #78065: FASTKD3 gRNA (BRDN0001147359)
Purpose: 3rd generation lentiviral gRNA plasmid targeting human FASTKD3
Depositing lab: John Doench & David Root. Depositing organization: Broad Institute. Publication: Optimized sgRNA design to maximize activity and minimize off-target effects of CRISPR-Cas9. Doench JG, Fusi N, Sullender M, Hegde M, Vaimberg EW, Donovan KF, Smith I, Tothova Z, Wilen C, Orchard R, Virgin HW, Listgarten J, Root DE. Nat Biotechnol. 2016 Jan 18. doi: 10.1038/nbt.3437. PubMed 26780180.
Backbone
  Vector backbone: lentiGuide-Puro
  Backbone manufacturer: Zhang Lab (Addgene plasmid # 52963)
  Vector type: Mammalian Expression, Lentiviral, CRISPR
  Selectable markers: Puromycin
Growth in bacteria
  Bacterial resistance: Ampicillin, 100 μg/mL
  Growth temperature: 37°C
  Growth strain: DH5alpha
  Copy number: High Copy
Gene/Insert
  Gene/Insert name: FASTKD3 (alt names: FASTKD3; NM_024091.3)
  gRNA/shRNA sequence: AAAAAAAGGATGGTGATCAA
  Species: H. sapiens (human)
  Entrez Gene: FASTKD3 (a.k.a. MGC5297, FLJ23274, MGC142123)
  Promoter: hU6
  Cloning method: Unknown
  Sequencing primers: 5′ U6-F; 3′ pS2-R
Terms and licenses: Academic/Nonprofit Terms; Industry Terms: Not Available to Industry
Depositor comments: The gRNA was designed to target the following Genbank reference sequence(s): NM_024091.3. Note that this plasmid does NOT contain Cas9. It should be used in conjunction with lentiCas9-Blast (Addgene #52962) or otherwise with cell lines already expressing Cas9. Browse the full kinome gRNA library at http://www.addgene.org/pooled-library/broadgpp-human-kinome/ or visit http://www.broadinstitute.org/rnai/public/ for detailed protocols and information.
How to cite: FASTKD3 gRNA (BRDN0001147359) was a gift from John Doench & David Root (Addgene plasmid # 78065 ; http://n2t.net/addgene:78065 ; RRID:Addgene_78065)
