>Addgene plasmid #78065 | FASTKD3 gRNA (BRDN0001147359) | depositor partial sequence | sequence record 145524 | Target Sequence
AAAAAAAGGATGGTGATCAA
