>Addgene plasmid #78065 | FASTKD3 gRNA (BRDN0001147359) | addgene partial sequence | sequence record 188919 | hU6-F
GACGTAGAAAGTAATAATTTCTTGGGTAGTTTGCAGTTTTAAAATTATGTTTTAAAATGGACTATCATAT
GCTTACCGTAACTTGAAAGTATTTCGATTTCTTGGCTTTATATATCTTGTGGAAAGGACGAAACACCGAA
AAAAAGGATGGTGATCAAGTTTTAGAGCTAGAAATAGCAAGTTAAAATAAGGCTAGTCCGTTATCAACTT
GAAAAAGTGGCACCGAGTCGGTGCTTTTTTAAGCTTGGCGTAACTAGATCTTGAGACAAATGGCAGTATT
CATCCACAATTTTAAAAGAAAAGGGGGGATTGGGGGGTACAGTGCAGGGGAAAGAATAGTAGACATAATA
GCAACAGACATACAAACTAAAGAATTACAAAAACAAATTACAAAAATTCAAAATTTTCGGGTTTATTACA
GGGACAGCAGAGATCCACTTTGGCGCCGGCTCGAGGGGGCCCGGGTGCAAAGATGGATAAAGTTTTAAAC
AGAGAGGAATCTTTGCAGCTAATGGACCTTCTAGGTCTTGAAAGGAGTGGGAATTGGCTCCGGTGCCCGT
CAGTGGGCAG
